Addgene plasmid #45399: pcDNA3.1-Rho-EGFP-ETSQVAPA
Depositing lab: David Williams. Depositing organization: University of California, Los Angeles (UCLA). Publication: Live-cell imaging evidence for the ciliary transport of rod photoreceptor opsin by heterotrimeric kinesin-2. Trivedi D, Colin E, Louie CM, Williams DS. J Neurosci. 2012 Aug 1;32(31):10587-93. doi: 10.1523/JNEUROSCI.0015-12.2012. PubMed 22855808.
Backbone
  Vector backbone: pcDNA3.1
  Vector type: Mammalian Expression
  Selectable markers: Neomycin (select with G418)
Growth in bacteria
  Bacterial resistance: Ampicillin, 100 μg/mL
  Growth temperature: 37°C
  Growth strain: Top10
  Copy number: High Copy
Gene/Insert
  Gene/Insert name: Rhodopsin
  Species: B. taurus (bovine)
  Entrez Gene: RHO
  Promoter: CMV
  Tag / fusion protein: EGFP (C terminal on insert)
  Cloning method: Restriction Enzyme; 5′ cloning site unknown (unknown if destroyed); 3′ cloning site unknown (unknown if destroyed)
  Sequencing primers: 5′ CMV-F; 3′ BGH-Rev
Terms and licenses: Academic/Nonprofit Terms; Industry Terms: Not Available to Industry
How to cite: pcDNA3.1-Rho-EGFP-ETSQVAPA was a gift from David Williams (Addgene plasmid # 45399 ; http://n2t.net/addgene:45399 ; RRID:Addgene_45399)
