[The description below was written by a language model from this plasmid's Addgene catalogue record.]
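Description:
pcDNA3.1-Rho-EGFP-ETSQVAPA is a mammalian expression plasmid built on the pcDNA3.1 backbone. It is maintained in E. coli as a high-copy plasmid under ampicillin selection, and it carries a neomycin resistance marker so that transfected mammalian cells can be selected with G418 for stable expression. No feature table accompanies the record, so details such as the replication origins and polyadenylation signals are not listed. The use of a BGH reverse sequencing primer is consistent with the bovine growth hormone terminator region normally found downstream of the pcDNA3.1 cloning site.

The insert is bovine (B. taurus) rhodopsin (RHO), the visual pigment opsin of rod photoreceptors. It is expressed from the strong constitutive CMV promoter and fused at its C terminus to EGFP. The plasmid name suggests that the peptide ETSQVAPA follows EGFP. This matches the extreme C-terminal residues of rhodopsin, a motif generally known to act as a ciliary and outer-segment targeting signal. Re-appending it after the fluorescent protein would keep that signal exposed at the free C terminus, although the record does not describe this arrangement explicitly. The insert was cloned by restriction enzymes, but the sites used are not recorded.

The associated publication concerns live-cell imaging of the ciliary transport of rod opsin by heterotrimeric kinesin-2. The construct therefore serves as a fluorescent opsin reporter for following rhodopsin trafficking and localisation to cilia in transfected mammalian cells.
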