>Addgene plasmid #45399 | pcDNA3.1-Rho-EGFP-ETSQVAPA | addgene partial sequence | sequence record 68034 | EGFP-N 5'-CGTCGCCGTCCAGCTCGACCAG-3'
CCTTGCTCACCATGGCAGGCGCCACTTGGCTGGTCTCTGTCTTGGAGACGGTGGTCGACGCCTCGTCGTC
ACCCAGCGGGTTCTTGCCACAGCAGAGAGTGGTGACCATGCAGTTCCGGAACTGCTTGTTCATCATGATG
TAGATGACCGGGTTGTAGACGGCAGACGTCTTGGCAAAGAAAGCCGGGATGGTCATGAAGATGGGCCCAA
AGTCAGAGCCCTGATGGGTGAAGATGTAGAACGCCACACCAGCATATGGCAGCCAGCAGATTAGGAAAGC
GATGACCATGATGATAACCATACGCGTGACCTCCTTCTCGGCCTTCTGAGTGGTGGCGCTCTCCTGCTGC
TGGGCTGCAGCCTCCTTGACGGTGAACACCAGCTGGCCATAGCAGAAGAAGATGACAATCAGCGGGATGA
TGAAGTGGACCACGAACATGTAGATGACGAACGACTCATTGTTGGTCTCCTCGTGCGGCGTGTAGTAATC
GATCCCGCACGAGCACTGCATGCCCTCCGGGATGTATCTAGACCAGCCGACGAGCGGCGGGGCCGCACAG
GCCAGAGCCATGACCCAGGTGAAGGCGACGCCCATGATGGCGTGGTTCTCACCGAAGCGGAAGTTGCTCA
TGGGCTTGCACACCACCACGTACCGCTCGATCGCCAGTACTACCAGAGACCACAGTGCAATTTCACCGCC
CAGGGTGGCAAAGAAGCCCTCGAGGTTGCAGCCCGTCGGCCCAAAGACGAAGTACCCATGGAGAGAGGTG
TAGAGGGGTGGGTGGTGAAGCCACCGAAGACCATGAAGAGATCTGCCACGGCCAGGTTGAGCAGGATGTA
GTTGAGCGGTGTGCGAAGCTTCTTGTGCTGGACTGTGACGTACAGCGTGA
