>Addgene plasmid #45399 | pcDNA3.1-Rho-EGFP-ETSQVAPA | addgene partial sequence | sequence record 68035 | BGH-rev 5'-TAGAAGGCACAGTCGAGG-3'
CTATAGAAAGGGCCCTCTAGATGCATGCTCGAGCGGCCGCTTAGGCAGGCGCCACTTGGCTGGTCTCCTT
GTACAGCTCGTCCATGCCGAGAGTGATCCCGGCGGCGGTCACGAACTCCAGCAGGACCATGTGATCGCGC
TTCTCGTTGGGGTCTTTGCTCAGGGCGGACTGGGTGCTCAGGTAGTGGTTGTCGGGCAGCAGCACGGGGC
CGTCGCCGATGGGGGTGTTCTGCTGGTAGTGGTCGGCGAGCTGCACGCTGCCGTCCTCGATGTTGTGGCG
GATCTTGAAGTTCACCTTGATGCCGTTCTTCTGCTTGTCGGCCATGATATAGACGTTGTGGCTGTTGTAG
TTGTACTCCAGCTTGTGCCCCAGGATGTTGCCGTCCTCCTTGAAGTCGATGCCCTTCAGCTCGATGCGGT
TCACCAGGGTGTCGCCCTCGAACTTCACCTCGGCGCGGGTCTTGTAGTTGCCGTCGTCCTTGAAGAAGAT
GGTGCGCTCCTGGACGTAGCCTTCGGGCATGGCGGACTTGAAGAAGTCGTGCTGCTTCATGTGGTCGGGG
TAGCGGCTGAAGCACTGCACGCCGTAGGTCAGGGTGGTCACGAGGGTGGGCCAGGGCACGGGCAGCTTGC
CGGTGGTGCAGATGAACTTCAGGGTCAGCTTGCCGTAGGTGGCATCGCCCTCGCCCTCGCCGGACACGCT
GAACTTGTGGCCGTTTACGTCGCCGTCCAGCTCGACCAGGATGGGCACCACCCCGGTGAACAGCTCCTCG
CCCTTGCTCACCATGGCANGCGCCACTTGGCTGGTCTCTGTCTTGGA
